>Addgene plasmid #17450 | pFLAG-HHARI | addgene full sequence | sequence record 456516 | Addgene NGS Result
GACATTGATTATTGACTAGTTATTAATAGTAATCAATTACGGGGTCATTAGTTCATAGCCCATATATGGA
GTTCCGCGTTACATAACTTACGGTAAATGGCCCGCCTGGCTGACCGCCCAACGACCCCCGCCCATTGACG
TCAATAATGACGTATGTTCCCATAGTAACGCCAATAGGGACTTTCCATTGACGTCAATGGGTGGAGTATT
TACGGTAAACTGCCCACTTGGCAGTACATCAAGTGTATCATATGCCAAGTCCGCCCCCTATTGACGTCAA
TGACGGTAAATGGCCCGCCTGGCATTATGCCCAGTACATGACCTTACGGGACTTTCCTACTTGGCAGTAC
ATCTACGTATTAGTCATCGCTATTACCATGGTGATGCGGTTTTGGCAGTACACCAATGGGCGTGGATAGC
GGTTTGACTCACGGGGATTTCCAAGTCTCCACCCCATTGACGTCAATGGGAGTTTGTTTTGGCACCAAAA
TCAACGGGACTTTCCAAAATGTCGTAATAACCCCGCCCCGTTGACGCAAATGGGCGGTAGGCGTGTACGG
TGGGAGGTCTATATAAGCAGAGCTCGTTTAGTGAACCGTCAGAATTGATCTACCATGGACTACAAAGACG
ATGACGACAAGCTTATGGACTCGGACGAGGGCTACAACTACGAGTTCGACGAGGACGAGGAGTGCAGTGA
GGAGGACAGCGGCGCCGAGGAGGAGGAGGACGAAGACGACGACGAGCCGGACGATGATACCCTGGATCTG
GGCGAGGTGGAGCTGGTGGAGCCCGGGCTGGGCGTCGGCGGGGAGCGGGACGGACTGCTGTGCGGGGAGA
CGGGCGGTGGCGGCGGCAGCGCTCTGGGGCCCGGCGGTGGCGGCGGCGGCGGCGGCGGCGGTGGTGGTGG
CGGGCCGGGGCATGAGCAGGAGGAGGATTACCGCTACGAGGTGCTCACGGCCGAGCAGATTCTACAACAC
ATGGTGGAATGTATCCGGGAGGTCAACGAGGTCATCCAGAATCCAGCAACTATCACAAGAATACTCCTTA
GCCACTTCAATTGGGATAAAGAGAAGCTAATGGAAAGGTACTTTGATGGAAACCTGGAGAAGCTCTTTGC
TGAGTGTCATGTAATTAATCCAAGTAAAAAGTCTCGAACACGCCAGATGAATACAAGGTCATCAGCACAG
GATATGCCTTGTCAGATCTGCTACTTGAACTACCCTAACTCGTATTTCACTGGCCTTGAATGTGGACATA
AGTTTTGTATGCAGTGCTGGAGTGAATATTTAACTACCAAAATAATGGAAGAAGGCATGGGTCAGACTAT
TTCGTGTCCTGCTCATGGTTGTGATATCTTAGTGGATGACAACACAGTTATGCGCCTGATCACAGATTCA
AAAGTTAAATTAAAGTATCAGCATTTAATAACAAATAGCTTTGTAGAGTGCAATCGACTGTTAAAGTGGT
GTCCTGCCCCAGATTGCCACCATGTTGTTAAAGTCCAATATCCTGATGCTAAACCTGTTCGCTGCAAATG
TGGGCGCCAATTTTGCTTTAACTGTGGAGAAAATTGGCATGATCCTGTTAAATGTAAGTGGTTAAAGAAA
TGGATTAAAAAGTGTGATGATGACAGTGAAACCTCCAATTGGATTGCAGCCAACACAAAGGAATGTCCCA
AATGCCATGTCACAATTGAGAAGGATGGTGGTTGTAATCACATGGTCTGTCGTAACCAGAATTGTAAAGC
AGAGTTTTGCTGGGTGTGTCTTGGCCCATGGGAACCACATGGATCTGCCTGGTACAACTGTAACCGCTAT
AATGAGGATGATGCAAAGGCAGCAAGAGATGCACAGGAGCGATCTAGGGCAGCCCTGCAGAGGTACCTGT
TCTACTGTAATCGCTATATGAACCACATGCAGAGCCTGCGCTTTGAGCACAAACTATATGCTCAGGTGAA
ACAGAAAATGGAGGAGATGCAGCAGCACAACATGTCCTGGATTGAGGTGCAGTTCCTGAAGAAGGCAGTT
GATGTCCTCTGCCAGTGTCGTGCCACACTCATGTACACTTATGTCTTCGCTTTCTACCTCAAAAAGAATA
ACCAGTCCATTATCTTTGAGAATAACCAAGCAGATCTAGAGAATGCCACAGAGGTGCTCTCGGGCTACCT
TGAACGAGATATTTCCCAAGATTCTCTGCAGGATATAAAGCAGAAAGTACAAGACAAGTACAGATACTGT
GAGAGTCGACGAAGGGTTTTGTTACAGCATGTGCATGAAGGCTATGAAAAAGATCTGTGGGAGTACATTG
AGGACTGAGAATGGCCCTGCATAAAATGAACTCTGAAAACTTTACCATCTAGAGTGCTCATGCAATTAAA
ACAAAACAAACACAAACAAGGAGGCACTAAGCCTATTCTGACACCACTGGTCTGTAGTACCAGAATTGTT
TTGTTAATGGAAAGTTTAAGTAAATTATATTGTAATAAAAAGGTAGATAAACAAAAAAAAAAAAAAAAAA
AAAAAAAAAAAAAAAAAAAAAAAAAAAAGGGCGGCCGCGAATTCATCGATAGATCTGATATCGGTACCAG
TCGACTCTAGAGGATCCCGGGTGGCATCCCTGTGACCCCTCCCCAGTGCCTCTCCTGGCCCTGGAAGTTG
CCACTCCAGTGCCCACCAGCCTTGTCCTAATAAAATTAAGTTGCATCATTTTGTCTGACTAGGTGTCCTT
CTATAATATTATGGGGTGGAGGGGGGTGGTATGGAGCAAGGGGCAAGTTGGGAAGACAACCTGTAGGGCC
TGCGGGGTCTATTGGGAACCAAGCTGGAGTGCAGTGGCACAATCTTGGCTCACTGCAATCTCCGCCTCCT
GGGTTCAAGCGATTCTCCTGCCTCAGCCTCCCGAGTTGTTGGGATTCCAGGCATGCATGACCAGGCTCAG
CTAATTTTTGTTTTTTTGGTAGAGACGGGGTTTCACCATATTGGCCAGGCTGGTCTCCAACTCCTAATCT
CAGGTGATCTACCCACCTTGGCCTCCCAAATTGCTGGGATTACAGGCGTGAACCACTGCTCCCTTCCCTG
TCCTTCTGATTTTAAAATAACTATACCAGCAGGAGGACGTCCAGACACAGCATAGGCTACCTGGCCATGC
CCAACCGGTGGGACATTTGAGTTGCTTGCTTGGCACTGTCCTCTCATGCGTTGGGTCCACTCAGTAGATG
CCTGTTGAATTGGGTACGCGGCCAGCTTGGCTGTGGAATGTGTGTCAGTTAGGGTGTGGAAAGTCCCCAG
GCTCCCCAGCAGGCAGAAGTATGCAAAGCATGCATCTCAATTAGTCAGCAACCAGGTGTGGAAAGTCCCC
AGGCTCCCCAGCAGGCAGAAGTATGCAAAGCATGCATCTCAATTAGTCAGCAACCATAGTCCCGCCCCTA
ACTCCGCCCATCCCGCCCCTAACTCCGCCCAGTTCCGCCCATTCTCCGCCCCATGGCTGACTAATTTTTT
TTATTTATGCAGAGGCCGAGGCCGCCTCGGCCTCTGAGCTATTCCAGAAGTAGTGAGGAGGCTTTTTTGG
AGGCCTAGGCTTTTGCAAAAAGCTCCTCGAGGAACTGAAAAACCAGAAAGTTAATTCCCTATAGTGAGTC
GTATTAAATTCGTAATCATGTCATAGCTGTTTCCTGTGTGAAATTGTTATCCGCTCACAATTCCACACAA
CATACGAGCCGGAAGCATAAAGTGTAAAGCCTGGGGTGCCTAATGAGTGAGCTAACTCACATTAATTGCG
TTGCGCTCACTGCCCGCTTTCCAGTCGGGAAACCTGTCGTGCCAGCTGCATTAATGAATCGGCCAACGCG
CGGGGAGAGGCGGTTTGCGTATTGGGCGCTCTTCCGCTTCCTCGCTCACTGACTCGCTGCGCTCGGTCGT
TCGGCTGCGGCGAGCGGTATCAGCTCACTCAAAGGCGGTAATACGGTTATCCACAGAATCAGGGGATAAC
GCAGGAAAGAACATGTGAGCAAAAGGCCAGCAAAAGGCCAGGAACCGTAAAAAGGCCGCGTTGCTGGCGT
TTTTCCATAGGCTCCGCCCCCCTGACGAGCATCACAAAAATCGACGCTCAAGTCAGAGGTGGCGAAACCC
GACAGGACTATAAAGATACCAGGCGTTTCCCCCTGGAAGCTCCCTCGTGCGCTCTCCTGTTCCGACCCTG
CCGCTTACCGGATACCTGTCCGCCTTTCTCCCTTCGGGAAGCGTGGCGCTTTCTCATAGCTCACGCTGTA
GGTATCTCAGTTCGGTGTAGGTCGTTCGCTCCAAGCTGGGCTGTGTGCACGAACCCCCCGTTCAGCCCGA
CCGCTGCGCCTTATCCGGTAACTATCGTCTTGAGTCCAACCCGGTAAGACACGACTTATCGCCACTGGCA
GCAGCCACTGGTAACAGGATTAGCAGAGCGAGGTATGTAGGCGGTGCTACAGAGTTCTTGAAGTGGTGGC
CTAACTACGGCTACACTAGAAGAACAGTATTTGGTATCTGCGCTCTGCTGAAGCCAGTTACCTTCGGAAA
AAGAGTTGGTAGCTCTTGATCCGGCAAACAAACCACCGCTGGTAGCGGTGGTTTTTTTGTTTGCAAGCAG
CAGATTACGCGCAGAAAAAAAGGATCTCAAGAAGATCCTTTGATCTTTTCTACGGGGTCTGACGCTCAGT
GGAACGAAAACTCACGTTAAGGGATTTTGGTCATGAGATTATCAAAAAGGATCTTCACCTAGATCCTTTT
AAATTAAAAATGAAGTTTTAAATCAATCTAAAGTATATATGAGTAAACTTGGTCTGACAGTTACCAATGC
TTAATCAGTGAGGCACCTATCTCAGCGATCTGTCTATTTCGTTCATCCATAGTTGCCTGACTCCCCGTCG
TGTAGATAACTACGATACGGGAGGGCTTACCATCTGGCCCCAGTGCTGCAATGATACCGCGAGACCCACG
CTCACCGGCTCCAGATTTATCAGCAATAAACCAGCCAGCCGGAAGGGCCGAGCGCAGAAGTGGTCCTGCA
ACTTTATCCGCCTCCATCCAGTCTATTAATTGTTGCCGGGAAGCTAGAGTAAGTAGTTCGCCAGTTAATA
GTTTGCGCAACGTTGTTGCCATTGCTACAGGCATCGTGGTGTCACGCTCGTCGTTTGGTATGGCTTCATT
CAGCTCCGGTTCCCAACGATCAAGGCGAGTTACATGATCCCCCATGTTGTGCAAAAAAGCGGTTAGCTCC
TTCGGTCCTCCGATCGTTGTCAGAAGTAAGTTGGCCGCAGTGTTATCACTCATGGTTATGGCAGCACTGC
ATAATTCTCTTACTGTCATGCCATCCGTAAGATGCTTTTCTGTGACTGGTGAGTACTCAACCAAGTCATT
CTGAGAATAGTGTATGCGGCGACCGAGTTGCTCTTGCCCGGCGTCAATACGGGATAATACCGCGCCACAT
AGCAGAACTTTAAAAGTGCTCATCATTGGAAAACGTTCTTCGGGGCGAAAACTCTCAAGGATCTTACCGC
TGTTGAGATCCAGTTCGATGTAACCCACTCGTGCACCCAACTGATCTTCAGCATCTTTTACTTTCACCAG
CGTTTCTGGGTGAGCAAAAACAGGAAGGCAAAATGCCGCAAAAAAGGGAATAAGGGCGACACGGAAATGT
TGAATACTCATACTCTTCCTTTTTCAATATTATTGAAGCATTTATCAGGGTTATTGTCTCATGAGCGGAT
ACATATTTGAATGTATTTAGAAAAATAAACAAATAGGGGTTCCGCGCACATTTCCCCGAAAAGTGCCACC
TG
[124 nt withheld, positions 5813-5936]
C
[91 nt withheld, positions 5938-6028]
A
[49 nt withheld, positions 6030-6078]
CCTTTGACGTTGGAGTCCACGTTCTTT
[37 nt withheld, positions 6106-6142]
ACCCTATCTCGGTCTATTCTTTTGATTTATAAGGGATTTTGCCGATTTCGGCCTATTGGTTAAAAAATGA
GCTGATTTAACAAAAATTTAACGCGAATTTTAACAAAATATTAACGCTTACAATTTCCATTCGCCATTCA
GGCTGCGCAACTGTTGGGAAGGGCGATCGGTGCGGGCCTCTTCGCTATTACGCCAGCTGGCGAAAGGGGG
ATGTGCTGCAAGGCGATTAAGTTGGGTAACGCCAGGGTTTTCCCAGTCACGACGTTGTAAAACGACGGCC
AGTGCCAAGCTGATCTATACATTGAATCAATATTGGCAATTAGCCATATTAGTCATTGGTTATATAGCAT
AAATCAATATTGGCTATTGGCCATTGCATACGTTGTATCTATATCATAATATGTACATTTATATTGGCTC
ATGTCCAATATGACCGCCATGTT
Features (pLannotate 1.2.2; 17 found; start..end, strand, type, name):
      1..380     +  enhancer       CMV enhancer: human cytomegalovirus immediate early enhancer
    382..581     +  promoter       CMV promoter: human cytomegalovirus (CMV) immediate early promoter
    617..637     +  CDS            3xFLAG (fragment): three tandem FLAG® epitope tags
    645..2315    +  CDS            ARIH1: ARI1_HUMAN - Also known as ARI, MOP6 From Homo sapiens (Human).
   2590..2608    -  misc_feature   MCS (fragment): pUC18/19 multiple cloning site
   2609..3231    +  polyA_signal   hGH poly(A) signal: human growth hormone polyadenylation signal
   3260..3589    +  promoter       SV40 promoter: SV40 enhancer and early promoter
   3628..3646    -  promoter       T7 promoter: promoter for bacteriophage T7 RNA polymerase
   3684..3700    -  protein_bind   lac operator: The lac repressor binds to the lac operator to inhibit transcription in E. coli. This inhibition can be relieved by adding lactose or isopropyl-β-D-thiogalactopyranoside (IPTG). lac repressor encoded by lacI
   3708..3738    -  promoter       lac promoter: promoter for the E. coli lac operon
   3753..3774    -  protein_bind   CAP binding site: CAP binding activates transcription in the presence of cAMP. E. coli catabolite activator protein
   3787..3879    -  CDS            lacI (fragment): lac repressor; lacI; The lac repressor binds to the lac operator to inhibit transcription in E. coli. This inhibition can be relieved by adding lactose or isopropyl-β-D-thiogalactopyranoside (IPTG).
   4062..4650    -  rep_origin     ori: high-copy-number ColE1/pMB1/pBR322/pUC origin of replication
   4821..5681    -  CDS            AmpR: β-lactamase; bla; confers resistance to ampicillin, carbenicillin, and related antibiotics
   5682..5786    -  promoter       AmpR promoter: bla
   5813..6241    +  rep_origin     f1 ori (sequence partly withheld): f1 bacteriophage origin of replication; arrow indicates direction of (+) strand synthesis
   6272..6426    -  CDS            lacZα (fragment): LacZα fragment of β-galactosidase; lacZ fragment
