[The description below was written by a language model from this plasmid's Addgene catalogue record and pLannotate feature annotations shown in this document.]
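Description:
pFLAG-HHARI is a mammalian expression plasmid built on the pFlag-CMV2 backbone that drives production of N-terminally FLAG-tagged human HHARI (the ARIH1 gene product, also known as ARI, HARI or UBCH7BP). It is maintained in E. coli as a high-copy plasmid through a ColE1/pUC-type origin and selected with ampicillin via the β-lactamase gene and its native promoter. An f1 origin is also present, along with remnants of lac regulatory sequences, lacI and lacZα fragments, and a T7 promoter carried over from the backbone. No mammalian drug-selection marker is annotated. An SV40 enhancer/early promoter region sits downstream of the expression cassette, but no coding sequence is annotated as being driven by it.

The expression cassette consists of the human cytomegalovirus immediate early enhancer and promoter, followed by a short FLAG epitope (annotated as a fragment of 3xFLAG, consistent with a single FLAG tag supplied by the backbone), the ARIH1 open reading frame, and the human growth hormone polyadenylation signal. According to the depositor, the insert was assembled between the HindIII and NotI sites, both retained, by a three-fragment ligation. This joined a PCR-generated 5′ portion of the cDNA to a 3′ EcoRV–NotI fragment taken from a cDNA clone. As a result, some 3′ untranslated sequence with a poly-A tract lies between the coding region and the hGH signal, and the length of that tract was not fully resolved by sequencing.

The construct suits transient expression of FLAG-HHARI in mammalian cells, with detection or immunoprecipitation through the epitope tag. The associated publication concerns ISG15 modification of the cap-binding protein 4EHP.
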