Addgene plasmid #17450: pFLAG-HHARI
Depositing lab: Dong-Er Zhang. Depositing organization: Scripps California (The Scripps Research Institute). Publication: ISG15 modification of the eIF4E cognate 4EHP enhances cap structure-binding activity of 4EHP. Okumura F, Zou W, Zhang DE. Genes Dev. 2007 Feb 1. 21(3):255-60. 10.1101/gad.1521607 PubMed 17289916.
Backbone
  Vector backbone: pFlag-CMV2
  Backbone manufacturer: Sigma
  Backbone size w/o insert (bp): 4700
  Vector type: Mammalian Expression
Growth in bacteria
  Bacterial resistance: Ampicillin, 100 μg/mL
  Growth temperature: 37°C
  Growth strain: DH5alpha
  Copy number: High Copy
Gene/Insert
  Gene/Insert name: HHARI
  Species: H. sapiens (human)
  Entrez Gene: ARIH1 (a.k.a. ARI, HARI, HHARI, UBCH7BP)
  Tag / fusion protein: Flag (N terminal on backbone)
  Cloning method: Restriction Enzyme; 5′ cloning site HindIII (not destroyed); 3′ cloning site NotI (not destroyed)
  Sequencing primers: 5′ CMV-F
Terms and licenses: Academic/Nonprofit Terms; Industry Terms: Not Available to Industry
Depositor comments: Step1: HindIII-human HHARI (about 700bp, 5’ portion)-EcoRV fragment was made by PCR. Step2: Digestion of pCMV-sport6-HHAR1 with EcoR V + Not I, producing 5.3Kb, 1.2Kb fragments, take back 1.2 Kb fragment. Step3: Digestion of pFlagCMV2 with Hind III + Not I, taking back the vector 5.4 Kb. Step4: Ligation of 3 fragments. Please note: Addgene NGS is not able to fully resolve the length of the poly-A tail in the 3'UTR.
How to cite: pFLAG-HHARI was a gift from Dong-Er Zhang (Addgene plasmid # 17450 ; http://n2t.net/addgene:17450 ; RRID:Addgene_17450)
