>Addgene plasmid #17450 | pFLAG-HHARI | addgene partial sequence | sequence record 21564 | CMV-F 5'-CGCAAATGGGCGGTAGGCGTG-3'
GCTCGTTTAGTGACCGTCAGAATTGATCTACCATGGACTACAAAGACGATGACGACAAGCTTATGGACTC
GGACGAGGGCTACAACTACGAGTTCGACGAGGACGAGGAGTGCAGTGAGGAGGACAGCGGCGCCGAGGAG
GAGGAGGACGAAGACGACGACGAGCCGGAC
